Addgene plasmid #71888: pAC1371-pX-sgRNA-5xPBSa
Purpose: (Empty Backbone) Cloning vector for expression of sgRNA-5xPBSa
Depositing lab: Albert Cheng. Depositing organization: Jackson Laboratory. Publication: Casilio: a versatile CRISPR-Cas9-Pumilio hybrid for gene regulation and genomic labeling. Cheng AW, Jillette N, Lee P, Plaskon D, Fujiwara Y, Wang W, Taghbalout A, Wang H. Cell Res. 2016 Feb;26(2):254-7. doi: 10.1038/cr.2016.3. Epub 2016 Jan 15. PubMed 26768771.
Backbone
  Vector backbone: pX330; pUC ori vector
  Vector type: Mammalian Expression, CRISPR
Growth in bacteria
  Bacterial resistance: Ampicillin, 100 μg/mL
  Growth temperature: 37°C
  Growth strain: DH5alpha
  Copy number: Unknown
Gene/Insert
  Cloning method: Unknown
  Sequencing primers: 5′ gagggcctatttcccatgattcc; 3′ gccatttgtctgcagaattggc
Terms and licenses: Academic/Nonprofit Terms; Industry Terms: Not Available to Industry
Depositor comments: Please visit http://casil.io for more information, updates, and protocols.
How to cite: pAC1371-pX-sgRNA-5xPBSa was a gift from Albert Cheng (Addgene plasmid # 71888)
