[The description below was written by a language model from this plasmid's Addgene catalogue record and pLannotate feature annotations shown in this document.]
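Description:
pAC1371-pX-sgRNA-5xPBSa is a small (about 3.3 kb) empty cloning vector derived from the pX330 CRISPR backbone, designed for expressing a single guide RNA carrying a 5xPBSa extension in mammalian cells. It is maintained in E. coli through a high-copy pUC/ColE1-type origin and selected with ampicillin via the β-lactamase gene and its native promoter. The annotation also detects an M13/f1-type phage origin, a single AAV2 inverted terminal repeat, and short fragments of bom and rop. These appear to be backbone remnants rather than functional parts of the design, and one ITR alone would not support AAV packaging. No Cas9 coding sequence is annotated, so this derivative appears to supply only the guide RNA, with Cas9 or dCas9 provided from another construct.

The payload is a human U6 RNA polymerase III promoter followed by Streptococcus pyogenes guide RNA scaffold sequence. The scaffold is annotated as two partial matches (a tracrRNA fragment and a gRNA scaffold fragment). The short gap between the promoter and the scaffold is presumably where a user-chosen spacer is inserted, but the record lists the cloning method as unknown and annotates no cloning site. The 5xPBSa element itself is not annotated. From the name and the associated Casilio system (a CRISPR-Cas9-Pumilio hybrid), it denotes five copies of a Pumilio/PUF binding site of type "a" appended to the sgRNA. In that system the sites recruit effector or fluorescent proteins fused to a matching PUF RNA-binding domain to the genomic locus targeted by the guide. The plasmid therefore serves as the starting vector for building target-specific sgRNA-5xPBSa constructs for gene regulation or genomic labeling.
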