Features (pLannotate 1.2.2; 11 found; start..end, strand, type, name):
      9..249     +  promoter       U6 promoter: RNA polymerase III promoter for human U6 snRNA
    294..361     +  misc_RNA       tracrRNA (fragment): trans-activating CRISPR RNA for the Streptococcus pyogenes CRISPR/Cas9 system
    443..485     +  misc_RNA       gRNA scaffold (fragment): guide RNA scaffold for the Streptococcus pyogenes CRISPR/Cas9 system
    533..673     +  repeat_region  AAV2 ITR: inverted terminal repeat of adeno-associated virus serotype 2 inverted
    678..729     -  misc_feature   bom (fragment): basis of mobility region from pBR322
    748..1128    +  rep_origin     M13 ori (sequence partly withheld): M13 bacteriophage origin of replication; arrow indicates direction of (+) strand synthesis
   1204..1253    -  misc_feature   bom (fragment): basis of mobility region from pBR322
   1355..1390    -  CDS            rop (fragment): Rop protein, which maintains plasmids at low copy number; rop
   1485..1589    +  promoter       AmpR promoter: bla
   1590..2450    +  CDS            AmpR: β-lactamase; bla; confers resistance to ampicillin, carbenicillin, and related antibiotics
   2621..3209    +  rep_origin     ori: high-copy-number ColE1/pMB1/pBR322/pUC origin of replication
>Addgene plasmid #71888 | pAC1371-pX-sgRNA-5xPBSa | depositor full sequence | sequence record 134414 | pAC1371-pX-sgRNA-5xPBSa sequence 3270 bps
GGCGCGCCGAGGGCCTATTTCCCATGATTCCTTCATATTTGCATATACGATACAAGGCTGTTAGAGAGAT
AATTGGAATTAATTTGACTGTAAACACAAAGATATTAGTACAAAATACGTGACGTAGAAAGTAATAATTT
CTTGGGTAGTTTGCAGTTTTAAAATTATGTTTTAAAATGGACTATCATATGCTTACCGTAACTTGAAAGT
ATTTCGATTTCTTGGCTTTATATATCTTGTGGAAAGGACGAAACACCGGGTCTTCGAGAAGACCTGTTTA
AGAGCTATGCTGGAAACAGCATAGCAAGTTTAAATAAGGCTAGTCCGTTATCAACTTGAAAAAGTGGCAC
CGAGTCGGTGCCAATTGGGTCTCCAGATTGTATGTAGCCTGTATGTAGCCTGTATGTAGCCTGTATGTAG
CCTGTATGTAAGATCTTTTTTTGTTTTAGAGCTAGAAATAGCAAGTTAAAATAAGGCTAGTCCGTAGCGC
GTGCGCCAATTCTGCAGACAAATGGCGGCGCGCCGCGGCCGCAGGAACCCCTAGTGATGGAGTTGGCCAC
TCCCTCTCTGCGCGCTCGCTCGCTCACTGAGGCCGGGCGACCAAAGGTCGCCCGACGCCCGGGCTTTGCC
CGGGCGGCCTCAGTGAGCGAGCGAGCGCGCAGCTGCCTGCAGGGGCGCCTGATGCGGTATTTTCTCCTTA
CGCATCTGTGCGGTATTTCACACCGCATA
[142 nt withheld, positions 730-871]
C
[141 nt withheld, positions 873-1013]
CCTTTGACGTTGGAGTCCACGTTCTTT
[37 nt withheld, positions 1041-1077]
ACCCTATCTCGGGCTATTCTTTTGATTTATAAGGGATTTTGCCGATTTCGGCCTATTGGTTAAAAAATGA
GCTGATTTAACAAAAATTTAACGCGAATTTTAACAAAATATTAACGTTTACAATTTTATGGTGCACTCTC
AGTACAATCTGCTCTGATGCCGCATAGTTAAGCCAGCCCCGACACCCGCCAACACCCGCTGACGCGCCCT
GACGGGCTTGTCTGCTCCCGGCATCCGCTTACAGACAAGCTGTGACCGTCTCCGGGAGCTGCATGTGTCA
GAGGTTTTCACCGTCATCACCGAAACGCGCGAGACGAAAGGGCCTCGTGATACGCCTATTTTTATAGGTT
AATGTCATGATAATAATGGTTTCTTAGACGTCAGGTGGCACTTTTCGGGGAAATGTGCGCGGAACCCCTA
TTTGTTTATTTTTCTAAATACATTCAAATATGTATCCGCTCATGAGACAATAACCCTGATAAATGCTTCA
ATAATATTGAAAAAGGAAGAGTATGAGTATTCAACATTTCCGTGTCGCCCTTATTCCCTTTTTTGCGGCA
TTTTGCCTTCCTGTTTTTGCTCACCCAGAAACGCTGGTGAAAGTAAAAGATGCTGAAGATCAGTTGGGTG
CACGAGTGGGTTACATCGAACTGGATCTCAACAGCGGTAAGATCCTTGAGAGTTTTCGCCCCGAAGAACG
TTTTCCAATGATGAGCACTTTTAAAGTTCTGCTATGTGGCGCGGTATTATCCCGTATTGACGCCGGGCAA
GAGCAACTCGGTCGCCGCATACACTATTCTCAGAATGACTTGGTTGAGTACTCACCAGTCACAGAAAAGC
ATCTTACGGATGGCATGACAGTAAGAGAATTATGCAGTGCTGCCATAACCATGAGTGATAACACTGCGGC
CAACTTACTTCTGACAACGATCGGAGGACCGAAGGAGCTAACCGCTTTTTTGCACAACATGGGGGATCAT
GTAACTCGCCTTGATCGTTGGGAACCGGAGCTGAATGAAGCCATACCAAACGACGAGCGTGACACCACGA
TGCCTGTAGCAATGGCAACAACGTTGCGCAAACTATTAACTGGCGAACTACTTACTCTAGCTTCCCGGCA
ACAATTAATAGACTGGATGGAGGCGGATAAAGTTGCAGGACCACTTCTGCGCTCGGCCCTTCCGGCTGGC
TGGTTTATTGCTGATAAATCTGGAGCCGGTGAGCGTGGAAGCCGCGGTATCATTGCAGCACTGGGGCCAG
ATGGTAAGCCCTCCCGTATCGTAGTTATCTACACGACGGGGAGTCAGGCAACTATGGATGAACGAAATAG
ACAGATCGCTGAGATAGGTGCCTCACTGATTAAGCATTGGTAACTGTCAGACCAAGTTTACTCATATATA
CTTTAGATTGATTTAAAACTTCATTTTTAATTTAAAAGGATCTAGGTGAAGATCCTTTTTGATAATCTCA
TGACCAAAATCCCTTAACGTGAGTTTTCGTTCCACTGAGCGTCAGACCCCGTAGAAAAGATCAAAGGATC
TTCTTGAGATCCTTTTTTTCTGCGCGTAATCTGCTGCTTGCAAACAAAAAAACCACCGCTACCAGCGGTG
GTTTGTTTGCCGGATCAAGAGCTACCAACTCTTTTTCCGAAGGTAACTGGCTTCAGCAGAGCGCAGATAC
CAAATACTGTCCTTCTAGTGTAGCCGTAGTTAGGCCACCACTTCAAGAACTCTGTAGCACCGCCTACATA
CCTCGCTCTGCTAATCCTGTTACCAGTGGCTGCTGCCAGTGGCGATAAGTCGTGTCTTACCGGGTTGGAC
TCAAGACGATAGTTACCGGATAAGGCGCAGCGGTCGGGCTGAACGGGGGGTTCGTGCACACAGCCCAGCT
TGGAGCGAACGACCTACACCGAACTGAGATACCTACAGCGTGAGCTATGAGAAAGCGCCACGCTTCCCGA
AGGGAGAAAGGCGGACAGGTATCCGGTAAGCGGCAGGGTCGGAACAGGAGAGCGCACGAGGGAGCTTCCA
GGGGGAAACGCCTGGTATCTTTATAGTCCTGTCGGGTTTCGCCACCTCTGACTTGAGCGTCGATTTTTGT
GATGCTCGTCAGGGGGGCGGAGCCTATGGAAAAACGCCAGCAACGCGGCCTTTTTACGGTTCCTGGCCTT
TTGCTGGCCTTTTGCTCACATGT
