>Addgene plasmid #71888 | pAC1371-pX-sgRNA-5xPBSa | addgene partial sequence | sequence record 136721 | hU6-F 5'-GAGGGCCTATTTCCCATGATT-3'
TTAGAGAGATAATTGGAATTAATTTGACTGTAAACACAAAGATATTAGTACAAAATACGTGACGTAGAAA
GTAATAATTTCTTGGGTAGTTTGCAGTTTTAAAATTATGTTTTAAAATGGACTATCATATGCTTACCGTA
ACTTGAAAGTATTTCGATTTCTTGGCTTTATATATCTTGTGGAAAGGACGAAACACCGGGTCTTCGAGAA
GACCTGTTTAAGAGCTATGCTGGAAACAGCATAGCAAGTTTAAATAAGGCTAGTCCGTTATCAACTTGAA
AAAGTGGCACCGAGTCGGTGCCAATTGGGTCTCCAGATTGTATGTAGCCTGTATGTAGCCTGTATGTAGC
CTGTATGTAGCCTGTATGTAAGATCTTTTTTTGTTTTAGAGCTAGAAATAGCAAGTTAAAATAAGGCTAG
TCCGTAGCGCGTGCGCCAATTCTGCAGACAAATGGCGGCGCGCCGCGGCCGCAGGAACCCCTAGTGATGG
AGTTGGCCACTCCCTCTCTGCGCGCTC
