>Addgene plasmid #71888 | pAC1371-pX-sgRNA-5xPBSa | addgene partial sequence | sequence record 136908 | pK03-R 5'-TTAATGCGCCGCTACAGGGCG-3'
GAAATACCGCACAGATGCGTAAGGAGAAAATACCGCATCAGGCGCCCCTGCAGGCAGCTGCGCGCT
